Addgene plasmid #43644: III-GGGC
Depositing lab: Chad Cowan & Kiran Musunuru. Depositing organization: Harvard University. Publication: A TALEN Genome-Editing System for Generating Human Stem Cell-Based Disease Models. Ding Q, Lee YK, Schaefer EA, Peters DT, Veres A, Kim K, Kuperwasser N, Motola DL, Meissner TB, Hendriks WT, Trevisan M, Gupta RM, Moisan A, Banks E, Friesen M, Schinzel RT, Xia F, Tang A, Xia Y, Figueroa E, Wann A, Ahfeldt T, Daheron L, Zhang F, Rubin LL, Peng LF, Chung RT, Musunuru K, Cowan CA. Cell Stem Cell. 2012 Dec 12. pii: S1934-5909(12)00645-5. doi: 10.1016/j.stem.2012.11.011. PubMed 23246482.
Backbone
  Vector backbone: pCRII-TOPO
  Backbone manufacturer: Invitrogen
  Backbone size w/o insert (bp): 3973
  Vector type: Bacterial Cloning
Growth in bacteria
  Bacterial resistance: Ampicillin and Kanamycin, 100 & 50 μg/mL
  Growth temperature: 37°C
  Growth strain: Top10
  Copy number: High Copy
Gene/Insert
  Gene/Insert name: III-GGGC
  Species: Synthetic
  Insert size (bp): 426
  Cloning method: TOPO Cloning
  Sequencing primers: 5′ T7; 3′ M13-rev
Terms and licenses: Academic/Nonprofit Terms; Industry Terms: Not Available to Industry
How to cite: III-GGGC was a gift from Chad Cowan & Kiran Musunuru (Addgene plasmid # 43644 ; http://n2t.net/addgene:43644 ; RRID:Addgene_43644)
