[The description below was written by a language model from this plasmid's Addgene catalogue record.]
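Description:
III-GGGC is a bacterial cloning plasmid built on the commercial pCRII-TOPO backbone (about 4.0 kb without insert), into which a 426 bp synthetic insert was introduced by TOPO cloning. It is a high-copy plasmid maintained in E. coli and is selectable with both ampicillin and kanamycin, consistent with the dual resistance markers carried by this backbone. The insert sits between the T7 and M13-reverse priming sites that are listed for sequence verification. The record describes no mammalian promoter, reporter or expression cassette, so the plasmid serves as a storage and source vector for its insert rather than as an expression construct.

The record does not spell out what the insert encodes beyond its name and synthetic origin. It was deposited with a publication describing a TALEN genome-editing system for generating human stem cell-based disease models. In that context, the name plausibly denotes a pre-assembled block of TALE repeat modules: "GGGC" would correspond to the four DNA bases recognised, and "III" to the position of that block within the final repeat array. An insert of roughly 426 bp is about the size expected for four TALE repeats, each about 34 amino acids long, plus short flanking sequence. This reading is an inference and is not stated in the catalogue fields. On that interpretation, the plasmid would be one member of a library of multimer modules that are excised or amplified and then joined in order into a TALEN expression backbone to build nucleases against a chosen genomic target. No feature table was provided, so the flanking assembly sites and the insert orientation cannot be described.
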