>Addgene plasmid #43644 | III-GGGC | depositor partial sequence | sequence record 58909 | III-GGGC sequence 426 bps
CGTCTCGGCTCACCCCAGAGCAGGTCGTGGCAATCGCGAGCAATAACGGCGGAAAACAGGCTTTGGAAAC
GGTGCAGAGGCTCCTTCCAGTGCTGTGCCAAGCGCACGGACTCACCCCAGAGCAGGTCGTGGCAATCGCG
AGCAATAACGGCGGAAAACAGGCTTTGGAAACGGTGCAGAGGCTCCTTCCAGTGCTGTGCCAAGCGCACG
GCCTCACCCCAGAGCAGGTCGTGGCAATCGCGAGCAATAACGGCGGAAAACAGGCTTTGGAAACGGTGCA
GAGGCTCCTTCCAGTGCTGTGCCAAGCGCACGGATTAACCCCAGAGCAGGTCGTGGCGATCGCAAGCCAC
GACGGAGGAAAGCAAGCCTTGGAAACAGTACAGAGGCTGTTGCCTGTGCTGTGCCAAGCGCACGGACTCA
GAGACG
