>Addgene plasmid #43644 | III-GGGC | addgene partial sequence | sequence record 61717 | M13-F20 5'-TGTAAAACGACGGCCAGT-3'
CGAATTGGGCCCTCTAGATGCATGCTCGAGCGGCCGCCAGTGTGATGGATATCTGCAGAATTCGCCCTTG
CCGTCCTAGCGCGTCTCGGCTCACCCCAGAGCAGGTCGTGGCAATCGCGAGCAATAACGGCGGAAAACAG
GCTTTGGAAACGGTGCAGAGGCTCCTTCCAGTGCTGTGCCAAGCGCACGGACTCACCCCAGAGCAGGTCG
TGGCAATCGCGAGCAATAACGGCGGAAAACAGGCTTTGGAAACGGTGCAGAGGCTCCTTCCAGTGCTGTG
CCAAGCGCACGGCCTCACCCCAGAGCAGGTCGTGGCAATCGCGAGCAATAACGGCGGAAAACAGGCTTTG
GAAACGGTGCAGAGGCTCCTTCCAGTGCTGTGCCAAGCGCACGGATTAACCCCAGAGCAGGTCGTGGCGA
TCGCAAGCCACGACGGAGGAAAGCAAGCCTTGGAAACAGTACAGAGGCTGTTGCCTGTGCTGTGCCAAGC
GCACGGACTCAGAGACGTGGGCACAGGAAAGAAGGGCGAATTCCAGCACACTGGCGGCCGTTACTAGTGG
ATCCGAGCTCGGTACCAAGCTTGATGCATAGCTTGAGTATTCTATAGTGTCACCTAAATAGCTTGGCGTA
ATCATGGTCATAGCTGTTTCCTGTGTGAAATTGTTATCCGCTCACAATTCCACACAACATACGAGCCGGA
AGCATAAAGTGTAAAGCCTGGGGTGCCTAATGAGTGAGCTAACTCACATTAATTGCGTTGCGCTCACTGC
CCGCTTTCCAGTCGGGAAACCTGTCGTGCCAGCTGCATTAATGAATCGGCCAACGCGCGGGGAGAGGCGG
TTTGCGTATTGGGCGCTCTTCCGCTTCCTCGCTCACTGACTC
